Addgene plasmid #86413: pSJ1321 (pRS315-NOP1pr-GFP11-mCherry-PUS1)
Purpose: nuclear split GFP11 reporter with mCherry
Depositing lab: Sue Jaspersen. Depositing organization: Stowers Institute for Medical Research. Publication: Analysis of membrane proteins localizing to the inner nuclear envelope in living cells. Smoyer CJ, Katta SS, Gardner JM, Stoltz L, McCroskey S, Bradford WD, McClain M, Smith SE, Slaughter BD, Unruh JR, Jaspersen SL. J Cell Biol. 2016 Nov 21;215(4):575-590. Epub 2016 Nov 9. 10.1083/jcb.201607043 PubMed 27831485.
Backbone
  Vector backbone: pRS315
  Backbone size w/o insert (bp): 5000
  Total vector size (bp): 10535
  Vector type: Yeast Expression
  Selectable markers: LEU2
Growth in bacteria
  Bacterial resistance: Ampicillin, 100 μg/mL
  Growth temperature: 37°C
  Growth strain: DH5alpha
  Copy number: High Copy
Gene/Insert
  Gene/Insert name: Nop1pr-GFP11-mCherry-PUS1
  Species: S. cerevisiae (budding yeast), Synthetic
  Promoter: NOP1
  Tag / fusion protein: mCherry (C terminal on insert); GFP11 (C terminal on insert)
  Cloning method: Unknown
  Sequencing primers: 5′ unknown; 3′ unknown
Resource information
  A portion of this plasmid was derived from a plasmid made by: NOP1pr-GFP was originally made by Ed Hurt
Terms and licenses: Academic/Nonprofit Terms; Industry Terms: Not Available to Industry
How to cite: pSJ1321 (pRS315-NOP1pr-GFP11-mCherry-PUS1) was a gift from Sue Jaspersen (Addgene plasmid # 86413 ; http://n2t.net/addgene:86413 ; RRID:Addgene_86413)
