[The description below was written by a language model from this plasmid's Addgene catalogue record and pLannotate feature annotations shown in this document.]
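Description:
pSJ1321 is a yeast expression plasmid built on pRS315, a yeast–E. coli shuttle vector of about 10.5 kb in total. In bacteria it is maintained at high copy through a ColE1/pUC-type origin and selected with ampicillin via the β-lactamase gene. In Saccharomyces cerevisiae it is selected by leucine prototrophy through a complete LEU2 gene with its own promoter. The annotation detects only a fragment of the CEN6/ARS element expected of a pRS315 centromeric backbone. It also reports many short fragment hits, including ADE2, URA3, bom, lacI, RSF ori and TEF1 promoter pieces. These are small partial matches, not functional markers, and the record does not explain their origin.

The payload is a fusion of GFP11, mCherry and the yeast pseudouridine synthase Pus1, expressed from the NOP1 promoter. The feature table places full-length mCherry directly upstream of the full PUS1 coding sequence on the same strand. Neither the NOP1 promoter nor the short GFP11 segment is annotated as its own feature, although the plasmid name puts them upstream of mCherry. The catalogue's "C terminal on insert" tag entry does not match this amino-terminal order. A flanking TSC13 fragment upstream and a LEA1 fragment downstream are probably genomic sequence carried in with the NOP1 and PUS1 regions.

GFP11 is the small β-strand of split GFP, which becomes fluorescent only when it meets the complementary GFP1-10 fragment. According to the stated purpose, the construct serves as a nuclear GFP11 reporter. A protein tagged with GFP1-10 should therefore give green signal only if that tag can reach the nuclear compartment, while mCherry independently marks reporter expression and localisation. The associated study used this approach to analyse membrane proteins at the inner nuclear envelope in living cells.
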