Features (pLannotate 1.2.2; 37 found; start..end, strand, type, name):
     66..82      -  protein_bind   lac operator: The lac repressor binds to the lac operator to inhibit transcription in E. coli. This inhibition can be relieved by adding lactose or isopropyl-β-D-thiogalactopyranoside (IPTG). lac repressor encoded by lacI
     90..120     -  promoter       lac promoter: promoter for the E. coli lac operon
    135..156     -  protein_bind   CAP binding site: CAP binding activates transcription in the presence of cAMP. E. coli catabolite activator protein
    169..208     -  CDS            lacI (fragment): lac repressor; lacI; The lac repressor binds to the lac operator to inhibit transcription in E. coli. This inhibition can be relieved by adding lactose or isopropyl-β-D-thiogalactopyranoside (IPTG).
    222..597     +  promoter       ADE2 promoter: S. cerevisiae ADE2
    598..748     +  CDS            ADE2 (fragment): phosphoribosylaminoimidazole carboxylase, required for adenine biosynthesis; S. cerevisiae ADE2; yeast auxotrophic marker
    748..781     +  misc_feature   bom (fragment): basis of mobility region from pBR322
    789..1004    +  promoter       URA3 promoter: S. cerevisiae URA3
   1005..1064    +  CDS            URA3 (fragment): orotidine-5'-phosphate decarboxylase, required for uracil biosynthesis; S. cerevisiae URA3; yeast auxotrophic marker, counterselectable with 5-fluoroorotic acid (5-FOA)
   1065..1091    +  misc_feature   bom (fragment): basis of mobility region from pBR322
   1090..1206    +  CDS            NFS1 (fragment): NFS1_YEAST - Also known as SPL1 From Saccharomyces cerevisiae (strain ATCC 204508 / S288c) (Baker's yeast).
   1568..2662    -  CDS            LEU2: 3-isopropylmalate dehydrogenase, required for leucine biosynthesis; S. cerevisiae LEU2; yeast auxotrophic marker
   2663..3070    -  promoter       LEU2 promoter: S. cerevisiae LEU2
   3210..3287    -  CDS            YO192_YEAST (fragment): Experimental evidence at protein level: Swiss-Prot protein existence level 1. From Saccharomyces cerevisiae (strain ATCC 204508 / S288c) (Baker's yeast).
   3318..3343    +  misc_feature   bom (fragment): basis of mobility region from pBR322
   3341..3407    +  CDS            URA3 (fragment): orotidine-5'-phosphate decarboxylase, required for uracil biosynthesis; S. cerevisiae URA3; yeast auxotrophic marker, counterselectable with 5-fluoroorotic acid (5-FOA)
   3486..3516    +  misc_feature   bom (fragment): basis of mobility region from pBR322
   3520..3636    +  CDS            ADE2 (fragment): phosphoribosylaminoimidazole carboxylase, required for adenine biosynthesis; S. cerevisiae ADE2; yeast auxotrophic marker
   3790..3844    -  CDS            lacI (fragment): lac repressor; lacI; The lac repressor binds to the lac operator to inhibit transcription in E. coli. This inhibition can be relieved by adding lactose or isopropyl-β-D-thiogalactopyranoside (IPTG).
   3846..3909    -  rep_origin     RSF ori (fragment): Plasmids containing the RSF 1030 origin of replication can be propagated in E. coli cells that contain additional plasmids with compatible origins.
   4095..4213    -  misc_feature   CEN/ARS (fragment): S. cerevisiae CEN6 centromere fused to an autonomously replicating sequence
   4325..4381    +  CDS            YET3 (fragment): YET3_YEAST - Experimental evidence at protein level: Swiss-Prot protein existence level 1. May play a role in anterograde transport of membrane proteins from the endoplasmic reticulum to the Golgi. May be involved in invertase secretion. From Saccharomyces cerevisiae (strain ATCC 204508 / S288c) (Baker's yeast).
   4550..4567    -  promoter       LEU2 promoter (fragment): S. cerevisiae LEU2
   4855..5443    -  rep_origin     ori: high-copy-number ColE1/pMB1/pBR322/pUC origin of replication
   5614..6474    -  CDS            AmpR: β-lactamase; bla; confers resistance to ampicillin, carbenicillin, and related antibiotics
   6475..6579    -  promoter       AmpR promoter: bla
   6674..6709    +  CDS            rop (fragment): Rop protein, which maintains plasmids at low copy number; rop
   6811..6910    +  misc_feature   bom (fragment): basis of mobility region from pBR322
   6916..7073    -  CDS            lacZα (fragment): LacZα fragment of β-galactosidase; lacZ fragment
   7076..7117    +  misc_feature   MCS (fragment): pBluescript multiple cloning site
   7114..7329    -  CDS            TSC13 (fragment): TECR_YEAST - Experimental evidence at protein level: Swiss-Prot protein existence level 1. Catalyzes the last of the four reactions of the long-chain fatty acids elongation cycle. This endoplasmic reticulum-bound enzymatic process, allows the addition of 2 carbons to the chain of long- and very long-chain fatty acids/VLCFAs per cycle. This enzyme reduces the trans-2,3-enoyl-CoA fatty acid intermediate to an acyl-CoA that can be further elongated by entering a new cycle of elongation. Thereby, it participates in the production of VLCFAs of different chain lengths that are involved in multiple b
   7335..7351    -  terminator     IE1 terminator (fragment): terminator of the ie1 gene from the baculovirus Autographa californica
   7520..7542    +  promoter       TEF1 promoter (fragment): S. cerevisiae TEF1; promoter for EF-1α
   7846..8553    +  CDS            mCherry: mCherry is a basic (constitutively fluorescent) red fluorescent protein published in 2004, derived from Discosoma sp.. It is reported to be a very rapidly-maturing monomer with low acid sensitivity.
   8569..10200   +  CDS            PUS1: PUS1_YEAST - Experimental evidence at protein level: Swiss-Prot protein existence level 1. Formation of pseudouridine at positions 27 and 28 in the anticodon stem and loop of transfer RNAs; at positions 34 and 36 of intron-containing precursor tRNA(Ile) and at position 35 in the intron- containing tRNA(Tyr) (PubMed:9671058, PubMed:25219674). Catalyzes pseudouridylation at position 44 in U2 snRNA (PubMed:25219674). Also catalyzes pseudouridylation of mRNAs (PubMed:25219674). From Saccharomyces cerevisiae (strain ATCC 204508 / S288c) (Baker's yeast).
  10391..10537   -  CDS            LEA1 (fragment): RU2A_YEAST - Experimental evidence at protein level: Swiss-Prot protein existence level 1. Involved in pre-mRNA splicing. Associates to U2 snRNA in a MSL1 dependent manner and is required for normal accumulation of U2 snRNA. Required for the spliceosome assembly and the efficient addition of U2 snRNP onto the pre-mRNA. From Saccharomyces cerevisiae (strain ATCC 204508 / S288c) (Baker's yeast).
  10541..29      +  misc_feature   MCS (fragment) (across the origin): pUC18/19 multiple cloning site
>Addgene plasmid #86413 | pSJ1321 (pRS315-NOP1pr-GFP11-mCherry-PUS1) | addgene full sequence | sequence record 173180 | Addgene NGS Result
CTAGAGTCGACCTGCAGGCATGCAAGCTTGGCGTAATCATGGTCATAGCTGTTTCCTGTGTGAAATTGTT
ATCCGCTCACAATTCCACACAACATACGAGCCGGAAGCATAAAGTGTAAAGCCTGGGGTGCCTAATGAGT
GAGCTAACTCACATTAATTGCGTTGCGCTCACTGCCCGCTTTCCAGTCGGGAAACCTGTCGTGCCAGCAG
ATCTGAATTAATTCTTGAATAATACATAACTTTTCTTAAAAGAATCAAAGACAGATAAAATTTAAGAGAT
ATTAAATATTAGTGAGAAGCCGAGAATTTTGTAACACCAACATAACACTGACATCTTTAACAACTTTTAA
TTATGATACATTTCTTACGTCATGATTGATTATTACAGCTATGCTGACAAATGACTCTTGTTGCATGGCT
ACGAACCGGGTAATACTAAGTGATTGACTCTTGCTGACCTTTTATTAAGAACTAAATGGACAATATTATG
GAGCATTTCATGTATAAATTGGTGCGTAAAATCGTTGGATCTCTCTTCTAAGTACATCCTACTATAACAA
TCAAGAAAAACAAGAAAATCGGACAAAACAATCAAGTATGGATTCTAGAACAGTTGGTATATTAGGAGGG
GGACAATTGGGACGTATGATTGTTGAGGCAGCAAACAGGCTCAACATTAAGACGGTAATACTAGATGCTG
AAAATTCTCCTGCCAAACAAATAAGCAACTCCAATGACCACGTTAATGCATCAGAGCAGATTGTACTGAG
AGTGCACCATACCACCTTTTCAATTCATCATTTTTTTTTTATTCTTTTTTTTGATTTCGGTTTCCTTGAA
ATTTTTTTGATTCGGTAATCTCCGAACAGAAGGAAGAACGAAGGAAGGAGCACAGACTTAGATTGGTATA
TATACGCATATGTAGTGTTGAAGAAACATGAAATTGCCCAGTATTCTTAACCCAACTGCACAGAACAAAA
ACCTGCAGGAAACGAAGATAAATCATGTCGAAAGCTACATATAAGGAACGTGCTGCTACTCATCCTAGTC
CTGTTGCTGCCAAGGCAGATTGTACTGAGAGTGCACCATATCGACTACGTCGTTAAGGCCGTTTCTGACA
GAGTAAAATTCTTGAGGGAACTTTCACCATTATGGGAAATGGTTCAAGAAGGTATTGACTTAAACTCCAT
CAAATGGTCAGGTCATTGAGTGTTTTTTATTTGTTGTATTTTTTTTTTTTTAGAGAAAATCCTCCAATAT
ATAAATTAGGAATCATAGTTTCATGATTTTCTGTTACACCTAACTTTTTGTGTGGTGCCCTCCTCCTCGT
CAATATTAATGTTAAAGTGCAATTCTTTTTCCTTATCACGTTGAGCCATTAGTATCAATTTGCTTACCTG
TATTCCTTTACATCCTCCTTTTTCTCCTTCTTGATAAATGTATGTAGATTGCGTATATAGTTTCGTCTAC
CCTATGAACATATTCCATTTTGTAATTTCGTGTCGTTTCTATTATGAATTTCATTTATAAAGTTTATGTA
CAAATATCATAAAAAAAGAGAATCTTTTTAAGCAAGGATTTTCTTAACTTCTTCGGCGACAGCATCACCG
ACTTCGGCGGTACTGTTGGAACCACCTAAATCACCAGTTCTGATACCTGCATCCAAAACCTTTTTAACTG
CATCTTCAATGGCCTTACCTTCTTCAGGCAAGTTCAATGACAATTTCGACATCATTGCAGCAGACAAGAT
AGTGGCGATAGGGTTGACCTTATTCTTTGGCAAATCTGGAGCAGAACCGTGGCATGGTTCGTACAAACCA
AATGCGGTGTTCTTGTCTGGCAAAGAGGCCAAGGACGCAGATGGCAACAAACCCAAGGAACCTGGGATAA
CGGAGGCTTCATCGGAGATGATATCACCAAACATGTTGCTGGTGATTATAATACCATTTAGGTGGGTTGG
GTTCTTAACTAGGATCATGGCGGCAGAATCAATCAATTGATGTTGAACCTTCAATGTAGGGAATTCGTTC
TTGATGGTTTCCTCCACAGTTTTTCTCCATAATCTTGAAGAGGCCAAAACATTAGCTTTATCCAAGGACC
AAATAGGCAATGGTGGCTCATGTTGTAGGGCCATGAAAGCGGCCATTCTTGTGATTCTTTGCACTTCTGG
AACGGTGTATTGTTCACTATCCCAAGCGACACCATCACCATCGTCTTCCTTTCTCTTACCAAAGTAAATA
CCTCCCACTAATTCTCTGACAACAACGAAGTCAGTACCTTTAGCAAATTGTGGCTTGATTGGAGATAAGT
CTAAAAGAGAGTCGGATGCAAAGTTACATGGTCTTAAGTTGGCGTACAATTGAAGTTCTTTACGGATTTT
TAGTAAACCTTGTTCAGGTCTAACACTACCGGTACCCCATTTAGGACCACCCACAGCACCTAACAAAACG
GCATCAGCCTTCTTGGAGGCTTCCAGCGCCTCATCTGGAAGTGGAACACCTGTAGCATCGATAGCAGCAC
CACCAATTAAATGATTTTCGAAATCGAACTTGACATTGGAACGAACATCAGAAATAGCTTTAAGAACCTT
AATGGCTTCGGCTGTGATTTCTTGACCAACGTGGTCACCTGGCAAAACGACGATCTTCTTAGGGGCAGAC
ATTAGAATGGTATATCCTTGAAATATATATATATATATTGCTGAAATGTAAAAGGTAAGAAAAGTTAGAA
AGTAAGACGATTGCTAACCACCTATTGGAAAAAACAATAGGTCCTTAAATAATATTGTCAACTTCAAGTA
TTGTGATGCAAGCATTTAGTCATGAACGCTTCTCTATTCTATATGAAAAGCCGGTTCCGGCGCTCTCACC
TTTCCTTTTTCTCCCAATTTTTCAGTTGAAAAAGGTATATGCGTCAGGCGACCTCTGAAATTAACAAAAA
ATTTCCAGTCATCGAATTTGATTCTGTGCGATAGCGCCCCTGTGTGTTCTCGTTATGTTGAGGAAAAAAA
TAATGGTTGCTAAGAGATTCGAACTCTTGCATCTTACGATACCTGAGTATTCCCACAGTTAACTGCGGTC
AAGATATTTCTTGAATCAGGCGCCTTAGACCGCTCGGCCAAACAACCAATTACTTGTTGAGAAATAGAGT
ATAATTATCCTATAAATATAACGCTTTTGAACACACATGAACAGGGAAGTACAGGACAATTGATTTTGAA
GAGAATGTGGATTTTGATGTAATTGTTGGGATTCCATTTTTAATAAGGCAATAATATTAGGTATGTAGAT
ATACTAGAAGTTCTCCTCGACCGGTCGATATGCGGTGTGAAATACCGCACAGAGGGTGAACGTTACAGAA
AAGCAGGCTGGGAAGCATATTTGAGAAGATGCGGCCAGCAAAACTAAAAAACTGTATTATAAGTAAATGC
ATGTATACTAAACTCACAAATTAGAGCTTCAATTTAATTATATCAGTTATTACCCTATGCGGTGTGAAAT
ACCGCACAGATGCGTAGGAGATTCAAGTTATACAACGAAAATGGAACAGTTTTTATTAAAGCAAGAAGAA
GAAGTTCTTGTCAAAGCACAAAAGTTAGAAACTGTCGGTTACGAAGCTTATCTAGAAAACAAGTAATATA
TAAGTTTATTGATATACTTGTACAGCAAATAATTATAAAATGATATACCTATTTTTTAGGCTTTGTTATG
ATTACATCAAATGTGGACTTCATACATAGAAATCAACGCTTACAGGTGTCCTTTTTTAAGAATTTCATAC
ATAAGATCTGCTGCATTAATGAATCGGCCAACGCGCGGGGAGAGGCGGTTTGCGTATTGGGCGCTCTTCC
GCTTCCTCGCTCACTGACTCGCTGCGCTCGGTCGTTCGGCTGCGGCGAGCGGTATCAGCATCGATGCTAG
AGTCGAATGGAAATTACGTACTTTCAACGCAAGAGCAAGACAAAAGAAAGCCTAAAACTGTCTTTTCGTG
TCGGTCGTCCAATATCATCGTAAACGTGTGTAGAGCCTTAAATTCTAATTTCTAACTTTAAATTTTTTTT
GCTATTATAATACTAATTTCTAACTTTCAACCTATTTTACATCTTCGGAAAACAAAAACTATTTTTTCTT
TAATTTCTTTTTTTACTTTCTATTTTTAATTTATATATTTATATTAAAAAATTTAAATTATAATTATTTT
TATAGCACGTGATGAAAAGAAATATAGTCTTCAAGGTTATATTATACAGGTTTATATATTATTTTACTTA
TTTTTGTTGTTCTTTTTCTTGGAGTATTTAGCATTAACAACTTCGACCCATCGCGATGACGAAATTGCAC
GTTTAAAGGAGAAGTCGGAATCGTTGCAAGAAGAAATAAATTAGTTTGACGTTTTATTCCTTTTCTTCTG
CACAGAAGTGTGTATATATATATTTATATATAGTCGATGTGCAAAAGCCTACATTATTTTTCTTTTGATT
TTTATTTTTTTGTTCAAGTAGGTTCATGCCGACAGTAAATCCTTATGCCCTACCTAAATATAAACACCCA
AATATATATATATATATATATATATATAAATAATAAAAACGGAAAGGAAATAGAATAATAATAATAATAC
TACACGTTTACGTATGTAACTCATTCTATTATTCAGACTTTGATATTAATAGAATTATTACTACTAGGTT
TCCTCACTTCAAAATCTATAAATATACCGTCATGCTCTAATCGATGCTCACTCAAAGGCGGTAATACGGT
TATCCACAGAATCAGGGGATAACGCAGGAAAGAACATGTGAGCAAAAGGCCAGCAAAAGGCCAGGAACCG
TAAAAAGGCCGCGTTGCTGGCGTTTTTCCATAGGCTCCGCCCCCCTGACGAGCATCACAAAAATCGACGC
TCAAGTCAGAGGTGGCGAAACCCGACAGGACTATAAAGATACCAGGCGTTTCCCCCTGGAAGCTCCCTCG
TGCGCTCTCCTGTTCCGACCCTGCCGCTTACCGGATACCTGTCCGCCTTTCTCCCTTCGGGAAGCGTGGC
GCTTTCTCATAGCTCACGCTGTAGGTATCTCAGTTCGGTGTAGGTCGTTCGCTCCAAGCTGGGCTGTGTG
CACGAACCCCCCGTTCAGCCCGACCGCTGCGCCTTATCCGGTAACTATCGTCTTGAGTCCAACCCGGTAA
GACACGACTTATCGCCACTGGCAGCAGCCACTGGTAACAGGATTAGCAGAGCGAGGTATGTAGGCGGTGC
TACAGAGTTCTTGAAGTGGTGGCCTAACTACGGCTACACTAGAAGAACAGTATTTGGTATCTGCGCTCTG
CTGAAGCCAGTTACCTTCGGAAAAAGAGTTGGTAGCTCTTGATCCGGCAAACAAACCACCGCTGGTAGCG
GTGGTTTTTTTGTTTGCAAGCAGCAGATTACGCGCAGAAAAAAAGGATCTCAAGAAGATCCTTTGATCTT
TTCTACGGGGTCTGACGCTCAGTGGAACGAAAACTCACGTTAAGGGATTTTGGTCATGAGATTATCAAAA
AGGATCTTCACCTAGATCCTTTTAAATTAAAAATGAAGTTTTAAATCAATCTAAAGTATATATGAGTAAA
CTTGGTCTGACAGTTACCAATGCTTAATCAGTGAGGCACCTATCTCAGCGATCTGTCTATTTCGTTCATC
CATAGTTGCCTGACTCCCCGTCGTGTAGATAACTACGATACGGGAGGGCTTACCATCTGGCCCCAGTGCT
GCAATGATACCGCGAGACCCACGCTCACCGGCTCCAGATTTATCAGCAATAAACCAGCCAGCCGGAAGGG
CCGAGCGCAGAAGTGGTCCTGCAACTTTATCCGCCTCCATCCAGTCTATTAATTGTTGCCGGGAAGCTAG
AGTAAGTAGTTCGCCAGTTAATAGTTTGCGCAACGTTGTTGCCATTGCTACAGGCATCGTGGTGTCACGC
TCGTCGTTTGGTATGGCTTCATTCAGCTCCGGTTCCCAACGATCAAGGCGAGTTACATGATCCCCCATGT
TGTGCAAAAAAGCGGTTAGCTCCTTCGGTCCTCCGATCGTTGTCAGAAGTAAGTTGGCCGCAGTGTTATC
ACTCATGGTTATGGCAGCACTGCATAATTCTCTTACTGTCATGCCATCCGTAAGATGCTTTTCTGTGACT
GGTGAGTACTCAACCAAGTCATTCTGAGAATAGTGTATGCGGCGACCGAGTTGCTCTTGCCCGGCGTCAA
TACGGGATAATACCGCGCCACATAGCAGAACTTTAAAAGTGCTCATCATTGGAAAACGTTCTTCGGGGCG
AAAACTCTCAAGGATCTTACCGCTGTTGAGATCCAGTTCGATGTAACCCACTCGTGCACCCAACTGATCT
TCAGCATCTTTTACTTTCACCAGCGTTTCTGGGTGAGCAAAAACAGGAAGGCAAAATGCCGCAAAAAAGG
GAATAAGGGCGACACGGAAATGTTGAATACTCATACTCTTCCTTTTTCAATATTATTGAAGCATTTATCA
GGGTTATTGTCTCATGAGCGGATACATATTTGAATGTATTTAGAAAAATAAACAAATAGGGGTTCCGCGC
ACATTTCCCCGAAAAGTGCCACCTGACGTCTAAGAAACCATTATTATCATGACATTAACCTATAAAAATA
GGCGTATCACGAGGCCCTTTCGTCTCGCGCGTTTCGGTGATGACGGTGAAAACCTCTGACACATGCAGCT
CCCGGAGACGGTCACAGCTTGTCTGTAAGCGGATGCCGGGAGCAGACAAGCCCGTCAGGGCGCGTCAGCG
GGTGTTGGCGGGTGTCGGGGCTGGCTTAACTATGCGGCATCAGAGCAGATTGTACTGAGAGTGCACCATA
TGCGGTGTGAAATACCGCACAGATGCGTAAGGAGAAAATACCGCATCAGGCGCCATTCGCCATTCAGGCT
GCGCAACTGTTGGGAAGGGCGATCGGTGCGGGCCTCTTCGCTATTACGCCAGCTGGCGAAAGGGGGATGT
GCTGCAAGGCGATTAAGTTGGGTAACGCCAGGGTTTTCCCAGTCACGACGTTGTAAAACGACGGCCAGTG
AATTCGAGCTCCACCGCGGTGGCGGCCGCTCTAGAACTAGTGGATCCATTGAGTCATCAGCCTCTTCTTG
AAAAAACGATTCTGAAATAACCGGAACTTGTTTAGATTCCTTTTTGTAGGTTAATCTTATCCTGTACTTG
CTGATATTGTGGTTATTAGCAGAGATTTTTTTCAAAACATCATCTAAAGTAGGCTTTTTGGATAAGTCAA
TTTCAGTGTCCCTTAACCCTTTAGAGCGGCTTTTTATGGTGATAGGCATTTTCAAATTAAATTCAAAATA
TGTATCTCTCTCAAATAGCTCAATTGGTTTCTAGATAGCTAAATAGAATATAATCTTACTGTCCTCCGTT
CTGTAAAATTCACGCTCTTAGTCCCTTTTCATAATTCCTTAACTTTTTGCGTACAAAATGATATGTTTAT
TATATTTTTCTTTTTTTTTTTTCAAATTTTTTCTTTTTCTTGAAAAATTTTTCAAATTGGAAAGCTCATC
TCTCTTGAATGTATAATACTTTCTTCCTCTAACTTTCAAAAAGTTTTACATAGCCAAGAAGTTTTCCTTA
CATCGGTATACTACTGTTATATAAGTTATTCTTCGAGAAACAATTAGATATCATTCATCGGATAAATCTA
AGTTGCCCATTGCTTTCAATAACTCCGATCAAATTAACTCAAATCAACTAAAACAGTAGGGCCCATGAGA
GATCATATGGTTTTGCATGAATATGTTAATGCTGCTGGTATTACTGGTGGTGGTTCTGGTGGTGGTTCTC
TCGAGATGGTTTCTAAAGGTGAAGAAGATAATATGGCTATTATTAAAGAATTTATGAGATTTAAAGTTCA
TATGGAAGGTTCTGTTAATGGTCATGAATTTGAAATTGAAGGTGAAGGTGAAGGTAGACCATATGAAGGT
ACTCAAACTGCTAAATTGAAAGTTACTAAAGGTGGTCCATTGCCATTTGCTTGGGATATTTTGTCTCCAC
AATTTATGTATGGTTCTAAAGCTTATGTTAAACATCCAGCTGATATTCCAGATTATTTGAAATTGTCTTT
TCCAGAAGGTTTTAAATGGGAAAGAGTTATGAATTTTGAAGATGGTGGTGTTGTTACTGTTACTCAAGAT
TCTTCTTTGCAAGATGGTGAATTTATTTATAAAGTTAAATTGAGAGGTACTAATTTTCCATCTGATGGTC
CAGTTATGCAAAAAAAAACTATGGGTTGGGAAGCTTCTTCTGAAAGAATGTATCCAGAAGATGGTGCTTT
GAAAGGTGAAATTAAACAAAGATTGAAATTGAAAGATGGTGGTCATTATGATGCTGAAGTTAAAACTACT
TATAAAGCTAAAAAACCAGTTCAATTGCCAGGTGCTTATAATGTTAATATTAAATTGGATATTACTTCTC
ATAATGAAGATTATACTATTGTTGAACAATATGAAAGAGCTGAAGGTAGACATTCTACTGGTGGTATGGA
TGAATTGTATAAAGGTGGTGGTGCTAGCATGTCTGAAGAGAATTTGAGGCCTGCCTATGACGATCAAGTT
AATGAGGATGTCTACAAGAGAGGCGCTCAGAGCAAATTGACCAAAGCTCGTAAGGCAGACTTCGACGATG
AAAAGGACAAAAAAAAGGATAATGACAAACACATAGATAAAAGACCAAAAAGCGGTCCTCGTTTGGATGA
AAATGGCAATCCACTTCCCAAGGAGCCTCGTCTCCCAAAGAGAAAGGTGGCTGTTATGGTTGGTTACTGT
GGTACTGGCTACCATGGTATGCAATATAATCCACCAAATCCAACCATCGAGTCTGCCCTATTCAAAGCAT
TTGTTGAAGCAGGTGCTATTTCCAAGGACAACTCCAACGATTTGAAAAAGAATGGATTCATGAGAGCTGC
AAGAACTGATAAGGGTGTCCATGCTGGAGGTAATTTAATATCATTGAAAATGATTATTGAAGATCCTGAT
ATCAAGCAGAAGATCAACGAAAAGTTACCGGAAGGGATAAGGGTATGGGATATCGAGCGTGTGAACAAGG
CGTTTGATTGTAGAAAAATGTGCAGTTCACGTTGGTACGAATACTTATTACCAACTTATTCACTCATTGG
CCCCAAACCTGGTTCTATACTTTATAGAGACATCGAAGAAAGTAAAACAGAATTACCTGGTGTATTAGAT
GAAGATTTGGAATCCAAAGAATTTTGGGAAGAGTTTAAAAAAGATGCGAATGAAAAATTTTCAACAGAAG
AAATCGAAGCTATATTAGCATATGTTCCGCCCGCAAGAGATGAATTTGATATAAATGAAGAACTATACCA
GAAGGTAAAAAAGTACAAGCAATTAGAAAATGCTCACCGTAGAAGATATCGTATATCCGCGGCAAAACTG
GCCAAATTCCGTGCTTCTACAAGTCAATACCTTGGCGCTCATAACTTCCATAATTTTACATTAGGCAAGG
ACTTCAAAGAACCAAGTGCCATTCGATTTATGAAAGATATAAAAGTATCTGATCCATTTGTTATTGGCGA
TGCCCAAACAGAATGGATTTCCATCAAGATTCACGGCCAGTCTTTCATGCTACATCAAATTCGTAAGATG
GTATCAATGGCAACCTTAATTACCCGTTGTGGTTGCCCCGTCGAACGCATTAGTCAGGCTTACGGACAGC
AGAAGATTAATATTCCGAAGGCACCTGCATTAGGATTATTGTTAGAAGCTCCAGTATTTGAAGGTTATAA
TAAAAGACTAGAACAGTTTGGTTACAAGGCGATCGATTTTTCCAAATATCAAGACGAAGTGGATAAGTTC
AAAATGAAGCATATCTACGATAAGATCTACAAGGAAGAGGTGGACGAAAATGTTTTTAATGCGTTCTTTA
GTTATATTGATAGTTTCAACAAGGTTACTGGAGCACAGGGAGAAGAAACTGCCGATAAATCGGGACCTGC
TGTGCAAAAGAGTATCTTCGAATTCTTGACAGCTAAGGGTATCCCAGGTCTTACTGATGCGCCCGAGAGC
AATAAGAAGATTAAGCAAAGAAAAAGAATGGAAGAGGAGGAAGCTGCTAGTAAAAAGGCTGAAATATCCA
GCACCACTCAGAGCAACGAACCTGAAGTACAACCGGAAGCGGCAGCTAATTAGGTTGCCCTTTCCTTCTT
TCTTACCAACTTTAATTTCTAAGGCATTGACATTGAAATTGACATTGTCCTCTAATGTTTATAGAGCACC
ATTATTTGTTTTCGTTTTATATATTATTATATAATGGCACAGAATAATTTATAATTCTTTTTTTTTAAGT
CATTGAACAGTCGCACTAACCAAAAGATTAAACACCACCAGAGAGTAGTTTTTCCAGCCTGGCAATCTCT
TCTAAAGAAGTAGCTTCTGCTAACTGCTTTTTCAATTCATTTCTTCTCTCTACTGTCATCTTACTCACCA
CCAAATTCATGATCTCCATCGTTTTATCTCTGGATCCTTGT
